Addgene plasmid #32271: TAL031
Depositing lab: Keith Joung. Depositing organization: Massachusetts General Hospital. Publication: Targeted gene disruption in somatic zebrafish cells using engineered TALENs. Sander JD, Cade L, Khayter C, Reyon D, Peterson RT, Joung JK, Yeh JR. Nat Biotechnol. 2011 Aug 5;29(8):697-8. doi: 10.1038/nbt.1934. PubMed 21822241.
Backbone
  Vector backbone: pUC57-ΔBsaI
  Backbone size w/o insert (bp): 2708
  Modifications to backbone: Silent valine mutation (C->G) at position 1794 to destroy alternate BsaI restriction site in pUC57
Growth in bacteria
  Bacterial resistance: Ampicillin, 100 μg/mL
  Growth temperature: 37°C
  Growth strain: XL1 Blue
  Copy number: High Copy
Gene/Insert
  Gene/Insert name: TAL031 (alt names: (Type III C-terminal- A/NI); γ' / SNI / A)
  Insert size (bp): 119
  Cloning method: Restriction Enzyme; 5′ cloning site BbsI (destroyed during cloning); 3′ cloning site BamHI (not destroyed)
  Sequencing primers: 5′ OK163
Terms and licenses: Academic/Nonprofit Terms; Industry Terms: Not Available to Industry
How to cite: TAL031 was a gift from Keith Joung (Addgene plasmid # 32271 ; http://n2t.net/addgene:32271 ; RRID:Addgene_32271)
