[The description below was written by a language model from this plasmid's Addgene catalogue record and pLannotate feature annotations shown in this document.]
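Description:
TAL031 is a small, high-copy bacterial cloning plasmid that serves as an archive vector for a single TAL effector repeat module, one component of a library used to assemble engineered TALENs. The backbone is pUC57-ΔBsaI, a pUC57 derivative in which a silent C-to-G change in a valine codon removes the plasmid's native BsaI site. The recorded position falls within the annotated β-lactamase coding region. This presumably leaves BsaI free for use in the restriction-based joining of repeat units. The plasmid is propagated in E. coli through the ColE1/pUC-type origin and selected with ampicillin through AmpR and its bla promoter. The full sequence is 2,827 nt, consistent with a 2,708 bp backbone plus the insert.

The payload is a 119 bp insert described as a Type III C-terminal unit carrying the NI repeat-variable diresidue, which specifies recognition of adenine. Its alternative designation (γ' / SNI / A) marks its position class within the assembly scheme, here a unit intended to sit at the end of a repeat array. It was cloned between a BbsI site, which was destroyed, and a BamHI site, which was retained. The automated annotation does not label the insert itself. It detects only backbone elements: a lacZα fragment with the lac promoter, operator and CAP binding site, plus short lacI, bom and rop fragments that are remnants of the vector lineage. The gap between the lacZα fragment and the lac operator is likely where the module resides, though the table does not confirm this. No eukaryotic promoter or expression element is present, so the plasmid is a source of a building block rather than an expression construct. The associated work used such assembled TALENs for targeted gene disruption in somatic zebrafish cells.
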