Features (pLannotate 1.2.2; 10 found; start..end, strand, type, name):
    137..236     +  misc_feature   bom (fragment): basis of mobility region from pBR322
    242..399     -  CDS            lacZα (fragment): LacZα fragment of β-galactosidase; lacZ fragment
    630..646     -  protein_bind   lac operator: The lac repressor binds to the lac operator to inhibit transcription in E. coli. This inhibition can be relieved by adding lactose or isopropyl-β-D-thiogalactopyranoside (IPTG). lac repressor encoded by lacI
    654..684     -  promoter       lac promoter: promoter for the E. coli lac operon
    699..720     -  protein_bind   CAP binding site: CAP binding activates transcription in the presence of cAMP. E. coli catabolite activator protein
    733..825     -  CDS            lacI (fragment): lac repressor; lacI; The lac repressor binds to the lac operator to inhibit transcription in E. coli. This inhibition can be relieved by adding lactose or isopropyl-β-D-thiogalactopyranoside (IPTG).
   1008..1596    -  rep_origin     ori: high-copy-number ColE1/pMB1/pBR322/pUC origin of replication
   1767..2627    -  CDS            AmpR: β-lactamase; bla; confers resistance to ampicillin, carbenicillin, and related antibiotics
   2628..2732    -  promoter       AmpR promoter: bla
   2827..35      +  CDS            rop (fragment) (across the origin): Rop protein, which maintains plasmids at low copy number; rop
>Addgene plasmid #32271 | TAL031 | depositor full sequence | sequence record 36583 | TAL031 sequence 2827 bps
TCGCGCGTTTCGGTGATGACGGTGAAAACCTCTGACACATGCAGCTCCCGGAGACGGTCACAGCTTGTCT
GTAAGCGGATGCCGGGAGCAGACAAGCCCGTCAGGGCGCGTCAGCGGGTGTTGGCGGGTGTCGGGGCTGG
CTTAACTATGCGGCATCAGAGCAGATTGTACTGAGAGTGCACCATATGCGGTGTGAAATACCGCACAGAT
GCGTAAGGAGAAAATACCGCATCAGGCGCCATTCGCCATTCAGGCTGCGCAACTGTTGGGAAGGGCGATC
GGTGCGGGCCTCTTCGCTATTACGCCAGCTGGCGAAAGGGGGATGTGCTGCAAGGCGATTAAGTTGGGTA
ACGCCAGGGTTTTCCCAGTCACGACGTTGTAAAACGACGGCCAGTGAATTCGAGCTCGGTACCTCGCGAA
TGCATCTAGAGAAGACAACTGACTCCCGATCAAGTTGTAGCGATTGCGTCGAACATTGGAGGGAAACAAG
CATTGGAGACTGTCCAACGGCTCCTTCCCGTGTTGTGTCAAGCCCACGGTCTGAAGAGACCGGATCCCGG
GCCCGTCGACTGCAGAGGCCTGCATGCAAGCTTGGCGTAATCATGGTCATAGCTGTTTCCTGTGTGAAAT
TGTTATCCGCTCACAATTCCACACAACATACGAGCCGGAAGCATAAAGTGTAAAGCCTGGGGTGCCTAAT
GAGTGAGCTAACTCACATTAATTGCGTTGCGCTCACTGCCCGCTTTCCAGTCGGGAAACCTGTCGTGCCA
GCTGCATTAATGAATCGGCCAACGCGCGGGGAGAGGCGGTTTGCGTATTGGGCGCTCTTCCGCTTCCTCG
CTCACTGACTCGCTGCGCTCGGTCGTTCGGCTGCGGCGAGCGGTATCAGCTCACTCAAAGGCGGTAATAC
GGTTATCCACAGAATCAGGGGATAACGCAGGAAAGAACATGTGAGCAAAAGGCCAGCAAAAGGCCAGGAA
CCGTAAAAAGGCCGCGTTGCTGGCGTTTTTCCATAGGCTCCGCCCCCCTGACGAGCATCACAAAAATCGA
CGCTCAAGTCAGAGGTGGCGAAACCCGACAGGACTATAAAGATACCAGGCGTTTCCCCCTGGAAGCTCCC
TCGTGCGCTCTCCTGTTCCGACCCTGCCGCTTACCGGATACCTGTCCGCCTTTCTCCCTTCGGGAAGCGT
GGCGCTTTCTCATAGCTCACGCTGTAGGTATCTCAGTTCGGTGTAGGTCGTTCGCTCCAAGCTGGGCTGT
GTGCACGAACCCCCCGTTCAGCCCGACCGCTGCGCCTTATCCGGTAACTATCGTCTTGAGTCCAACCCGG
TAAGACACGACTTATCGCCACTGGCAGCAGCCACTGGTAACAGGATTAGCAGAGCGAGGTATGTAGGCGG
TGCTACAGAGTTCTTGAAGTGGTGGCCTAACTACGGCTACACTAGAAGAACAGTATTTGGTATCTGCGCT
CTGCTGAAGCCAGTTACCTTCGGAAAAAGAGTTGGTAGCTCTTGATCCGGCAAACAAACCACCGCTGGTA
GCGGTGGTTTTTTTGTTTGCAAGCAGCAGATTACGCGCAGAAAAAAAGGATCTCAAGAAGATCCTTTGAT
CTTTTCTACGGGGTCTGACGCTCAGTGGAACGAAAACTCACGTTAAGGGATTTTGGTCATGAGATTATCA
AAAAGGATCTTCACCTAGATCCTTTTAAATTAAAAATGAAGTTTTAAATCAATCTAAAGTATATATGAGT
AAACTTGGTCTGACAGTTACCAATGCTTAATCAGTGAGGCACCTATCTCAGCGATCTGTCTATTTCGTTC
ATCCATAGTTGCCTGACTCCCCGTCGTGTAGATAACTACGATACGGGAGGGCTTACCATCTGGCCCCAGT
GCTGCAATGATACCGCGAGAGCCACGCTCACCGGCTCCAGATTTATCAGCAATAAACCAGCCAGCCGGAA
GGGCCGAGCGCAGAAGTGGTCCTGCAACTTTATCCGCCTCCATCCAGTCTATTAATTGTTGCCGGGAAGC
TAGAGTAAGTAGTTCGCCAGTTAATAGTTTGCGCAACGTTGTTGCCATTGCTACAGGCATCGTGGTGTCA
CGCTCGTCGTTTGGTATGGCTTCATTCAGCTCCGGTTCCCAACGATCAAGGCGAGTTACATGATCCCCCA
TGTTGTGCAAAAAAGCGGTTAGCTCCTTCGGTCCTCCGATCGTTGTCAGAAGTAAGTTGGCCGCAGTGTT
ATCACTCATGGTTATGGCAGCACTGCATAATTCTCTTACTGTCATGCCATCCGTAAGATGCTTTTCTGTG
ACTGGTGAGTACTCAACCAAGTCATTCTGAGAATAGTGTATGCGGCGACCGAGTTGCTCTTGCCCGGCGT
CAATACGGGATAATACCGCGCCACATAGCAGAACTTTAAAAGTGCTCATCATTGGAAAACGTTCTTCGGG
GCGAAAACTCTCAAGGATCTTACCGCTGTTGAGATCCAGTTCGATGTAACCCACTCGTGCACCCAACTGA
TCTTCAGCATCTTTTACTTTCACCAGCGTTTCTGGGTGAGCAAAAACAGGAAGGCAAAATGCCGCAAAAA
AGGGAATAAGGGCGACACGGAAATGTTGAATACTCATACTCTTCCTTTTTCAATATTATTGAAGCATTTA
TCAGGGTTATTGTCTCATGAGCGGATACATATTTGAATGTATTTAGAAAAATAAACAAATAGGGGTTCCG
CGCACATTTCCCCGAAAAGTGCCACCTGACGTCTAAGAAACCATTATTATCATGACATTAACCTATAAAA
ATAGGCGTATCACGAGGCCCTTTCGTC
