>Addgene plasmid #32271 | TAL031 | addgene partial sequence | sequence record 37804 | LacZ-F2 5'-cctcttcgctattacgccag-3'
ACGCCAGGGTTTTCCCAGTCACGACGTTGTAAAACGACGGCCAGTGAATTCGAGCTCGGTACCTCGCGAA
TGCATCTAGAGAAGACAACTGACTCCCGATCAAGTTGTAGCGATTGCGTCGAACATTGGAGGGAAACAAG
CATTGGAGACTGTCCAACGGCTCCTTCCCGTGTTGTGTCAAGCCCACGGTCTGAAGAGACCGGATCCCGG
GCCCGTCGACTGCAGAGGCCTGCATGCAAGCTTGGCGTAATCATGGTCATAGCTGTTTCCTGTGTGAAAT
TGTTATCCGCTCACAATTCCACACAACATACGAGCCGGAAGCATAAAGTGTAAAGCCTGGGGTGCCTAAT
GAGTGAGCTAACTCACATTAATTGCGTTGCGCTCACTGCCCGCTTTCCAGTCGGGAAACCTGTCGTGCCA
GCTGCATTAATGAATCGGCCAACGCGCGGGGAGAGGCGGTTTGCGTATTGGGCGCTCTTCCGCTTCCTCG
CTCACTGACTCGCTGCGCTCGGTCGTTCGGCTGCGGCGAGCGGTATCAGCTCACTCAAAGGCGGTAATAC
GGTTATCCACAGAATCAGGGGATAACGCAGGAAAGAACATGTGAGCAAAAGGCCAGCAAAAGGCCAGGAA
CCGTAAAAAGGCCGCGTTGCTGGCGTTTTTCCATAGGCTCCGCCCCCCTGACGAGCATCACAAAAATCGA
CGCTCAAGTCAGAGGTGGCGAAACCCGACAGGACTATAAAGATACCAGGCGTTTCCCCCTGGAAGCTCCC
TCGTGCGCTCTCCTGTTCCGACC
